>Addgene plasmid #209982 | pLPE2 | addgene full sequence | sequence record 419966 | Addgene NGS Result
TTATCCACAGAATCAGGGGATAACGCAGGAAAGAACATGTGAGCAAAAGGCCAGCAAAAGGCCAGGAACC
GTAAAAAGGCCGCGTTGCTGGCGTTTTTCCATAGGCTCCGCCCCCCTGACGAGCATCACAAAAATCGACG
CTCAAGTCAGAGGTGGCGAAACCCGACAGGACTATAAAGATACCAGGCGTTTCCCCCTGGAAGCTCCCTC
GTGCGCTCTCCTGTTCCGACCCTGCCGCTTACCGGATACCTGTCCGCCTTTCTCCCTTCGGGAAGCGTGG
CGCTTTCTCATAGCTCACGCTGTAGGTATCTCAGTTCGGTGTAGGTCGTTCGCTCCAAGCTGGGCTGTGT
GCACGAACCCCCCGTTCAGCCCGACCGCTGCGCCTTATCCGGTAACTATCGTCTTGAGTCCAACCCGGTA
AGACACGACTTATCGCCACTGGCAGCAGCCACTGGTAACAGGATTAGCAGAGCGAGGTATGTAGGCGGTG
CTACAGAGTTCTTGAAGTGGTGGCCTAACTACGGCTACACTAGAAGAACAGTATTTGGTATCTGCGCTCT
GCTGAAGCCAGTTACCTTCGGAAAAAGAGTTGGTAGCTCTTGATCCGGCAAACAAACCACCGCTGGTAGC
GGTGGTTTTTTTGTTTGCAAGCAGCAGATTACGCGCAGAAAAAAAGGATCTCAAGAAGATCCTTTGATCT
TTTCTACGGGGTCTGACGCTCAGTGGAACGAAAACTCACGTTAAGGGATTTTGGTCATGAGATTATCAAA
AAGGATCTTCACCTAGATCCTTTTAAATTAAAAATGAAGTTTTAAATCAATCTAAAGTATATATGAGTAA
ACTTGGTCTGACAGCTCGAGGCTTGGGGTCTCGGGTCCATGAGACAATAACCCTGATAAATGCTTCAATA
ATATTGAAAAAGGAAGAGTATGAGTATTCAACATTTCCGTGTCGCCCTTATTCCCTTTTTTGCGGCATTT
TGCCTTCCTGTTTTTGCTCACCCAGAAACGCTGGTGAAAGTAAAAGATGCTGAAGATCAGTTGGGTGCAC
GAGTGGGTTACATCGAACTGGATCTCAACAGCGGTAAGATCCTTGAGAGTTTTCGCCCCGAAGAACGTTT
TCCAATGATGAGCACTTTTAAAGTTCTGCTATGTGGCGCGGTATTATCCCGTGTTGACGCCGGGCAAGAG
CAACTCGGTCGCCGCATACACTATTCTCAGAATGACTTGGTTGAGTACTCACCAGTCACAGAAAAGCATC
TTACGGATGGCATGACAGTAAGAGAATTATGCAGTGCTGCCATAACCATGAGTGATAACACTGCGGCCAA
CTTACTTCTGACAACGATCGGAGGACCGAAGGAGCTAACCGCTTTTTTGCACAACATGGGGGATCATGTA
ACTCGCCTTGATCGTTGGGAACCGGAGCTGAATGAAGCCATACCAAACGACGAGCGTGACACCACGATGC
CTGCAGCAATGGCAACAACGTTGCGCAAACTATTAACTGGCGAACTACTTACTCTAGCTTCCCGGCAACA
ATTAATAGACTGGATGGAGGCGGATAAAGTTGCAGGACCACTTCTGCGCTCGGCCCTTCCGGCTGGCTGG
TTTATTGCTGATAAATCTGGAGCCGGTGAGCGTGGTTCTCGCGGTATCATTGCAGCACTGGGGCCAGATG
GTAAGCCCTCCCGTATCGTAGTTATCTACACGACGGGGAGTCAGGCAACTATGGATGAACGAAATAGACA
GATCGCTGAGATAGGTGCCTCACTGATTAAGCATTGGTAACTGTCAGACCAAGTTTACGAAGACGTTCCT
CCAGGCATCAAATAAAACGAAAGGCTCAGTCGAAAGACTGGGCCTTTCGTTTTATCTGTTGTTTGTCGGT
GAACGCTCTCTACTAGTAACATGAGACCCGGAAAGTGAAACGTGATTTCATGCGTCATTTTGAACATTTT
GTAAATCTTATTTAATAATGTGTGCGGCAATTCACATTTAATTTATGAATGTTTTCTTAACATCGCGGCC
ATCGCGGCAACTCAAGAAACGGCAGGTTCGGATCTTAGCTACTAGAGAAAGAGGAGAAATACTAGATGGT
TTCTAAAGGTGAAGCAGTGATCAAAGAATTTATGCGCTTCAAAGTTCACATGGAAGGTTCTATGAACGGC
CACGAATTTGAAATTGAAGGTGAAGGCGAAGGTCGTCCATACGAAGGTACTCAAACCGCAAAACTGAAAG
TTACCAAAGGTGGTCCACTGCCATTTTCTTGGGATATTCTGTCTCCACAATTTATGTACGGTTCTCGTGC
ATTTATCAAACACCCAGCAGATATTCCAGACTACTACAAACAATCTTTTCCGGAAGGTTTCAAATGGGAA
CGTGTTATGAATTTTGAAGATGGTGGTGCAGTTACGGTTACCCAAGATACCTCTCTGGAAGATGGTACTC
TGATCTACAAAGTTAAACTGCGTGGTACTAACTTTCCACCAGATGGTCCAGTTATGCAGAAAAAAACCAT
GGGTTGGGAAGCATCTACCGAACGTCTGTACCCAGAAGATGGCGTTCTGAAAGGTGATATCAAAATGGCA
CTGCGTCTGAAAGATGGCGGTCGTTACCTGGCAGATTTCAAAACCACCTACAAAGCGAAAAAACCAGTTC
AAATGCCAGGTGCATACAACGTTGATCGTAAACTGGATATTACCAGCCACAACGAAGATTACACCGTTGT
TGAACAATACGAACGTTCTGAAGGCCGTCACTCTACCGGTGGTATGGATGAACTGTACAAATAACCAGGC
ATCAAATAAAACGAAAGGCTCAGTCGAAAGACTGGGCCTTTCGTTTTATCTGTTGTTTGTCGGTGAACGC
TCTCTACTAGAGTCACACTGGCTCACCTTCGGGTGGGCCTTTCTGCGTTTATACAGCTCACTCAAAGGCG
GTAATACGG
Features (pLannotate 1.2.2; 8 found; start..end, strand, type, name):
     96..684     -  rep_origin     ori: high-copy-number ColE1/pMB1/pBR322/pUC origin of replication
    878..929     +  promoter       AmpR promoter (fragment): bla
    930..1787    +  CDS            bla: BLAT_ECOLX - Experimental evidence at protein level: Swiss-Prot protein existence level 1. TEM-type are the most prevalent beta-lactamases in enterobacteria; they hydrolyze the beta-lactam bond in susceptible beta-lactam antibiotics, thus conferring resistance to penicillins and cephalosporins. TEM-3 and TEM-4 are capable of hydrolyzing cefotaxime and ceftazidime. TEM-5 is capable of hydrolyzing ceftazidime. TEM-6 is capable of hydrolyzing ceftazidime and aztreonam. TEM-8/CAZ-2, TEM- 16/CAZ-7 and TEM-24/CAZ-6 are markedly active against ceftazidime. IRT- 4 shows resistance to beta-lactamase in
   1829..1900    +  terminator     rrnB T1 terminator: transcription terminator T1 from the E. coli rrnB gene
   2096..2791    +  CDS            mScarlet-I: mScarlet-I is a basic (constitutively fluorescent) red fluorescent protein published in 2016, derived from synthetic construct. It is reported to be a rapidly-maturing monomer with moderate acid sensitivity.
   2803..2874    +  terminator     rrnB T1 terminator: transcription terminator T1 from the E. coli rrnB gene
   2890..2917    +  terminator     T7Te terminator: phage T7 early transcription terminator
   2924..2949    -  rep_origin     RSF ori (fragment): Plasmids containing the RSF 1030 origin of replication can be propagated in E. coli cells that contain additional plasmids with compatible origins.
