[The description below was written by a language model from this plasmid's Addgene catalogue record and pLannotate feature annotations shown in this document.]
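Description:
pLPE2 is a small (about 2.9 kb) Level 0 part plasmid from a Golden Gate assembly toolbox developed for engineering Lactiplantibacillus plantarum. It is built on the pLP2 backbone and stores a single modular component, the "E. coli shuttle part" designated ampR_B0017, which is intended to be combined with other Level 0 parts to build Level 1 plasmids. The part was inserted between BsmBI sites that were destroyed during cloning. The record does not state which enzyme or overhangs release the part in the next assembly step.

The feature table shows a ColE1/pMB1-type origin of replication, followed by a fragment of the bla promoter driving the TEM beta-lactamase gene, which confers ampicillin resistance. This gene is closed by an rrnB T1 terminator, which probably corresponds to the B0017 element in the part name, although the annotation does not use that label. Together these elements would supply E. coli selection to assembled shuttle vectors. Whether the origin belongs to the part or to the backbone is not stated.

Downstream lies an mScarlet-I coding sequence, a fast-maturing monomeric red fluorescent protein, followed by rrnB T1 and T7Te terminators. No promoter for it is annotated. The catalogue lists mScarlet-I as a selectable marker, suggesting a visual colour screen, but the record does not explain how it is used. A very short fragment annotated as RSF origin sits at the end of the sequence and is unlikely to be functional. The catalogue lists the plasmid as low copy, whereas the annotation tool's generic label for the detected origin is high-copy. The record does not resolve this discrepancy.
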