Addgene plasmid #209982: pLPE2
Purpose: Contains Level 0 Part: E. coli shuttle part (ampR_B0017) for the construction of Level 1 plasmids
Depositing lab: Thorsten Mascher. Depositing organization: Technische Universitaet Dresden. Publication: Development of a Golden Gate Assembly-Based Genetic Toolbox for Lactiplantibacillus plantarum and Its Application for Engineering Monoterpenoid Biosynthesis. Li X, Schönberg PY, Wucherpfennig T, Hinze C, Sulaj F, Henle T, Mascher T. ACS Synth Biol. 2024 Sep 20;13(9):2764-2779. doi: 10.1021/acssynbio.4c00075. Epub 2024 Sep 10. PubMed 39254046.
Backbone
  Vector backbone: pLP2
  Vector type: Bacterial Expression
  Selectable markers: mScarlet-I
Growth in bacteria
  Bacterial resistance: Ampicillin, 100 μg/mL
  Growth temperature: 37°C
  Growth strain: DH5alpha
  Copy number: Low Copy
Gene/Insert
  Gene/Insert name: E. coli shuttle part (ampR_B0017)
  Species: E. coli
  Cloning method: Restriction Enzyme; 5′ cloning site BsmBI (destroyed during cloning); 3′ cloning site BsmBI (destroyed during cloning)
Terms and licenses: Academic/Nonprofit Terms; Industry Terms: Not Available to Industry
How to cite: pLPE2 was a gift from Thorsten Mascher (Addgene plasmid # 209982 ; http://n2t.net/addgene:209982 ; RRID:Addgene_209982)
